Addgene plasmid #178747: pLm_Cas8
Purpose: Expression of L. mobilis type I-E cas8
Depositing lab: Chase Beisel. Depositing organization: Helmholtz-Zentrum fuer Infektionsforschung (HZI). Publication: Rapid cell-free characterization of multi-subunit CRISPR effectors and transposons. Wimmer F, Mougiakos I, Englert F, Beisel CL. Mol Cell. 2022 Feb 16. pii: S1097-2765(22)00102-2. doi: 10.1016/j.molcel.2022.01.026. PubMed 35216669.
Backbone
  Vector backbone: pET28b
  Vector type: Bacterial Expression
Growth in bacteria
  Bacterial resistance: Kanamycin, 50 μg/mL
  Growth temperature: 37°C
  Growth strain: DH5alpha
  Copy number: Low Copy
Gene/Insert
  Gene/Insert name: L. mobilis type I-E cas8
  Species: L. mobilis
  Cloning method: Restriction Enzyme; 5′ cloning site Unknown (unknown if destroyed); 3′ cloning site Unknown (unknown if destroyed)
Resource information
  A portion of this plasmid was derived from a plasmid made by: U.S. Department of Energy Joint Genome Institute
Terms and licenses: Academic/Nonprofit Terms; Industry Terms: Not Available to Industry
Depositor comments: If used in a publication, please acknowledge that the plasmid pEcCas5 was generated by U.S. Department of Energy Joint Genome Institute, a DOE Office of Science User Facility. The associated work was supported by the Office of Science of the U.S. Department of Energy under Contract No. DE-AC02-05CH11231.
How to cite: pLm_Cas8 was a gift from Chase Beisel (Addgene plasmid # 178747 ; http://n2t.net/addgene:178747 ; RRID:Addgene_178747)
