[The description below was written by a language model from this plasmid's Addgene catalogue record and pLannotate feature annotations shown in this document.]
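Description:
pLm_Cas8 is a bacterial expression plasmid built on the pET28b backbone that carries the cas8 gene of the type I-E CRISPR-Cas system from L. mobilis. It is propagated in E. coli under kanamycin selection, conferred by an aph(3')-Ia aminoglycoside phosphotransferase gene. Replication relies on a ColE1/pBR322-type origin accompanied by the rop gene and the bom mobility region, consistent with the low copy number stated in the catalogue entry. An f1 phage origin is also present. The short tetracycline-resistance fragments, an AmpR promoter fragment and a predicted E. coli open reading frame picked up by the annotation appear to be backbone remnants rather than functional parts.

The expression cassette follows the standard pET layout. A T7 promoter is immediately followed by a lac operator, and the plasmid-borne lacI gene with its own promoter supplies repressor. Transcription therefore depends on T7 RNA polymerase and can be relieved by IPTG in a suitable host. The automated feature tables do not annotate the cas8 coding sequence itself, but both leave an unannotated stretch of about 1.6 kb between the lac operator and the downstream elements, which is where the insert presumably lies. A six-histidine coding segment (a partial match to a His-tag feature) sits just upstream of the T7 terminator. The record does not state whether it is in frame with cas8, and the cloning sites are listed as unknown.

The two sequence records, depositor-supplied and sequencing-derived, differ by only four nucleotides in length and give the same annotation. The associated publication concerns rapid cell-free characterization of multi-subunit CRISPR effectors and transposons. This suggests the plasmid supplies the Cas8 subunit alongside companion constructs for the other type I-E components.
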