Features (pLannotate 1.2.2; 17 found; start..end, strand, type, name):
     12..467     +  rep_origin     f1 ori (sequence partly withheld): f1 bacteriophage origin of replication; arrow indicates direction of (+) strand synthesis
    494..551     +  promoter       AmpR promoter (fragment): bla
    560..1375    -  CDS            KanR: aminoglycoside phosphotransferase; aph(3')-Ia; confers resistance to kanamycin in bacteria or G418 (Geneticin®) in eukaryotes
   1497..2085    +  rep_origin     ori: high-copy-number ColE1/pMB1/pBR322/pUC origin of replication
   2271..2413    -  misc_feature   bom: basis of mobility region from pBR322
   2515..2706    -  CDS            rop: Rop protein, which maintains plasmids at low copy number; rop
   2723..3103    +  CDS            YPB1_ECOLX: Protein predicted: Swiss-Prot protein existence level 4. From Escherichia coli.
   3175..3466    -  CDS            TcR (fragment): tetracycline efflux protein; tet; confers resistance to tetracycline
   3481..3502    -  protein_bind   CAP binding site: CAP binding activates transcription in the presence of cAMP. E. coli catabolite activator protein
   3515..4597    -  CDS            lacI: lac repressor; lacI; The lac repressor binds to the lac operator to inhibit transcription in E. coli. This inhibition can be relieved by adding lactose or isopropyl-β-D-thiogalactopyranoside (IPTG).
   4598..4675    -  promoter       lacI promoter: lacI
   4683..4962    -  CDS            TcR (fragment): tetracycline efflux protein; tet; confers resistance to tetracycline
   4984..5002    +  promoter       T7 promoter: promoter for bacteriophage T7 RNA polymerase
   5003..5027    +  protein_bind   lac operator: The lac repressor binds to the lac operator to inhibit transcription in E. coli. This inhibition can be relieved by adding lactose or isopropyl-β-D-thiogalactopyranoside (IPTG). lac repressor encoded by lacI
   6663..6680    +  CDS            9xHis (fragment): 9xHis affinity tag
   6690..6739    +  CDS            SET1 (fragment): solubility-enhancement tag derived from T7 phage gene 10B
   6747..6794    +  terminator     T7 terminator: transcription terminator for bacteriophage T7 RNA polymerase
>Addgene plasmid #178747 | pLm_Cas8 | depositor full sequence | sequence record 348899 | pLm_Cas8 sequence 6819 bps
TGGCGAATGGG
[124 nt withheld, positions 12-135]
C
[91 nt withheld, positions 137-227]
A
[49 nt withheld, positions 229-277]
CCTTTGACGTTGGAGTCCACGTTCTTT
[37 nt withheld, positions 305-341]
ACCCTATCTCGGTCTATTCTTTTGATTTATAAGGGATTTTGCCGATTTCGGCCTATTGGTTAAAAAATGA
GCTGATTTAACAAAAATTTAACGCGAATTTTAACAAAATATTAACGTTTACAATTTCAGGTGGCACTTTT
CGGGGAAATGTGCGCGGAACCCCTATTTGTTTATTTTTCTAAATACATTCAAATATGTATCCGCTCATGA
ATTAATTCTTAGAAAAACTCATCGAGCATCAAATGAAACTGCAATTTATTCATATCAGGATTATCAATAC
CATATTTTTGAAAAAGCCGTTTCTGTAATGAAGGAGAAAACTCACCGAGGCAGTTCCATAGGATGGCAAG
ATCCTGGTATCGGTCTGCGATTCCGACTCGTCCAACATCAATACAACCTATTAATTTCCCCTCGTCAAAA
ATAAGGTTATCAAGTGAGAAATCACCATGAGTGACGACTGAATCCGGTGAGAATGGCAAAAGTTTATGCA
TTTCTTTCCAGACTTGTTCAACAGGCCAGCCATTACGCTCGTCATCAAAATCACTCGCATCAACCAAACC
GTTATTCATTCGTGATTGCGCCTGAGCGAGACGAAATACGCGATCGCTGTTAAAAGGACAATTACAAACA
GGAATCGAATGCAACCGGCGCAGGAACACTGCCAGCGCATCAACAATATTTTCACCTGAATCAGGATATT
CTTCTAATACCTGGAATGCTGTTTTCCCGGGGATCGCAGTGGTGAGTAACCATGCATCATCAGGAGTACG
GATAAAATGCTTGATGGTCGGAAGAGGCATAAATTCCGTCAGCCAGTTTAGTCTGACCATCTCATCTGTA
ACATCATTGGCAACGCTACCTTTGCCATGTTTCAGAAACAACTCTGGCGCATCGGGCTTCCCATACAATC
GATAGATTGTCGCACCTGATTGCCCGACATTATCGCGAGCCCATTTATACCCATATAAATCAGCATCCAT
GTTGGAATTTAATCGCGGCCTAGAGCAAGACGTTTCCCGTTGAATATGGCTCATAACACCCCTTGTATTA
CTGTTTATGTAAGCAGACAGTTTTATTGTTCATGACCAAAATCCCTTAACGTGAGTTTTCGTTCCACTGA
GCGTCAGACCCCGTAGAAAAGATCAAAGGATCTTCTTGAGATCCTTTTTTTCTGCGCGTAATCTGCTGCT
TGCAAACAAAAAAACCACCGCTACCAGCGGTGGTTTGTTTGCCGGATCAAGAGCTACCAACTCTTTTTCC
GAAGGTAACTGGCTTCAGCAGAGCGCAGATACCAAATACTGTCCTTCTAGTGTAGCCGTAGTTAGGCCAC
CACTTCAAGAACTCTGTAGCACCGCCTACATACCTCGCTCTGCTAATCCTGTTACCAGTGGCTGCTGCCA
GTGGCGATAAGTCGTGTCTTACCGGGTTGGACTCAAGACGATAGTTACCGGATAAGGCGCAGCGGTCGGG
CTGAACGGGGGGTTCGTGCACACAGCCCAGCTTGGAGCGAACGACCTACACCGAACTGAGATACCTACAG
CGTGAGCTATGAGAAAGCGCCACGCTTCCCGAAGGGAGAAAGGCGGACAGGTATCCGGTAAGCGGCAGGG
TCGGAACAGGAGAGCGCACGAGGGAGCTTCCAGGGGGAAACGCCTGGTATCTTTATAGTCCTGTCGGGTT
TCGCCACCTCTGACTTGAGCGTCGATTTTTGTGATGCTCGTCAGGGGGGCGGAGCCTATGGAAAAACGCC
AGCAACGCGGCCTTTTTACGGTTCCTGGCCTTTTGCTGGCCTTTTGCTCACATGTTCTTTCCTGCGTTAT
CCCCTGATTCTGTGGATAACCGTATTACCGCCTTTGAGTGAGCTGATACCGCTCGCCGCAGCCGAACGAC
CGAGCGCAGCGAGTCAGTGAGCGAGGAAGCGGAAGAGCGCCTGATGCGGTATTTTCTCCTTACGCATCTG
TGCGGTATTTCACACCGCATATATGGTGCACTCTCAGTACAATCTGCTCTGATGCCGCATAGTTAAGCCA
GTATACACTCCGCTATCGCTACGTGACTGGGTCATGGCTGCGCCCCGACACCCGCCAACACCCGCTGACG
CGCCCTGACGGGCTTGTCTGCTCCCGGCATCCGCTTACAGACAAGCTGTGACCGTCTCCGGGAGCTGCAT
GTGTCAGAGGTTTTCACCGTCATCACCGAAACGCGCGAGGCAGCTGCGGTAAAGCTCATCAGCGTGGTCG
TGAAGCGATTCACAGATGTCTGCCTGTTCATCCGCGTCCAGCTCGTTGAGTTTCTCCAGAAGCGTTAATG
TCTGGCTTCTGATAAAGCGGGCCATGTTAAGGGCGGTTTTTTCCTGTTTGGTCACTGATGCCTCCGTGTA
AGGGGGATTTCTGTTCATGGGGGTAATGATACCGATGAAACGAGAGAGGATGCTCACGATACGGGTTACT
GATGATGAACATGCCCGGTTACTGGAACGTTGTGAGGGTAAACAACTGGCGGTATGGATGCGGCGGGACC
AGAGAAAAATCACTCAGGGTCAATGCCAGCGCTTCGTTAATACAGATGTAGGTGTTCCACAGGGTAGCCA
GCAGCATCCTGCGATGCAGATCCGGAACATAATGGTGCAGGGCGCTGACTTCCGCGTTTCCAGACTTTAC
GAAACACGGAAACCGAAGACCATTCATGTTGTTGCTCAGGTCGCAGACGTTTTGCAGCAGCAGTCGCTTC
ACGTTCGCTCGCGTATCGGTGATTCATTCTGCTAACCAGTAAGGCAACCCCGCCAGCCTAGCCGGGTCCT
CAACGACAGGAGCACGATCATGCGCACCCGTGGGGCCGCCATGCCGGCGATAATGGCCTGCTTCTCGCCG
AAACGTTTGGTGGCGGGACCAGTGACGAAGGCTTGAGCGAGGGCGTGCAAGATTCCGAATACCGCAAGCG
ACAGGCCGATCATCGTCGCGCTCCAGCGAAAGCGGTCCTCGCCGAAAATGACCCAGAGCGCTGCCGGCAC
CTGTCCTACGAGTTGCATGATAAAGAAGACAGTCATAAGTGCGGCGACGATAGTCATGCCCCGCGCCCAC
CGGAAGGAGCTGACTGGGTTGAAGGCTCTCAAGGGCATCGGTCGAGATCCCGGTGCCTAATGAGTGAGCT
AACTTACATTAATTGCGTTGCGCTCACTGCCCGCTTTCCAGTCGGGAAACCTGTCGTGCCAGCTGCATTA
ATGAATCGGCCAACGCGCGGGGAGAGGCGGTTTGCGTATTGGGCGCCAGGGTGGTTTTTCTTTTCACCAG
TGAGACGGGCAACAGCTGATTGCCCTTCACCGCCTGGCCCTGAGAGAGTTGCAGCAAGCGGTCCACGCTG
GTTTGCCCCAGCAGGCGAAAATCCTGTTTGATGGTGGTTAACGGCGGGATATAACATGAGCTGTCTTCGG
TATCGTCGTATCCCACTACCGAGATATCCGCACCAACGCGCAGCCCGGACTCGGTAATGGCGCGCATTGC
GCCCAGCGCCATCTGATCGTTGGCAACCAGCATCGCAGTGGGAACGATGCCCTCATTCAGCATTTGCATG
GTTTGTTGAAAACCGGACATGGCACTCCAGTCGCCTTCCCGTTCCGCTATCGGCTGAATTTGATTGCGAG
TGAGATATTTATGCCAGCCAGCCAGACGCAGACGCGCCGAGACAGAACTTAATGGGCCCGCTAACAGCGC
GATTTGCTGGTGACCCAATGCGACCAGATGCTCCACGCCCAGTCGCGTACCGTCTTCATGGGAGAAAATA
ATACTGTTGATGGGTGTCTGGTCAGAGACATCAAGAAATAACGCCGGAACATTAGTGCAGGCAGCTTCCA
CAGCAATGGCATCCTGGTCATCCAGCGGATAGTTAATGATCAGCCCACTGACGCGTTGCGCGAGAAGATT
GTGCACCGCCGCTTTACAGGCTTCGACGCCGCTTCGTTCTACCATCGACACCACCACGCTGGCACCCAGT
TGATCGGCGCGAGATTTAATCGCCGCGACAATTTGCGACGGCGCGTGCAGGGCCAGACTGGAGGTGGCAA
CGCCAATCAGCAACGACTGTTTGCCCGCCAGTTGTTGTGCCACGCGGTTGGGAATGTAATTCAGCTCCGC
CATCGCCGCTTCCACTTTTTCCCGCGTTTTCGCAGAAACGTGGCTGGCCTGGTTCACCACGCGGGAAACG
GTCTGATAAGAGACACCGGCATACTCTGCGACATCGTATAACGTTACTGGTTTCACATTCACCACCCTGA
ATTGACTCTCTTCCGGGCGCTATCATGCCATACCGCGAAAGGTTTTGCGCCATTCGATGGTGTCCGGGAT
CTCGACGCTCTCCCTTATGCGACTCCTGCATTAGGAAGCAGCCCAGTAGTAGGTTGAGGCCGTTGAGCAC
CGCCGCCGCAAGGAATGGTGCATGCAAGGAGATGGCGCCCAACAGTCCCCCGGCCACGGGGCCTGCCACC
ATACCCACGCCGAAACAAGCGCTCATGAGCCCGAAGTGGCGAGCCCGATCTTCCCCATCGGTGATGTCGG
CGATATAGGCGCCAGCAACCGCACCTGTGGCGCCGGTGATGCCGGCCACGATGCGTCCGGCGTAGAGGAT
CGAGATCTCGATCCCGCGAAATTAATACGACTCACTATAGGGGAATTGTGAGCGGATAACAATTCCCTCT
AGAACTAAACGAATAATTCTTTAATAACGAGACTCCTTATGAGCACTGCCGATAGTGAACCCGCGCTGAA
CCTTCTGGACGTTGCATGGATTCCGGTAAGACTGAGAGGTGGTCATGTCATAGACGTAGGACTTCTGGAA
TTTTTTAGTCGTGCTCACGATATCGAAGGCCTGGCAGAGACGAGTCCTCCGAATCTGATAGCACTGCATC
GATTGCTGCTTGCGATCGTGCACCGCGCCCTGTGTCTGAATCCTGGGCATTGGACTGATGCAGATCGCGC
ACGCTGGTGGCGTGAAGGTCTGCCGGTGGCGCTCATTCACGCATATCTGGAGACTTGGCGGGATCGTTTC
TGGTTATTTCATCCAACCCATCCGTTCATGCAAGTGGCGGCTCTGGCGCAAGCGGAGGAAACCCGGGATA
AGCTGAAACCGTGGACCCAGGTTGCGCTGGCCTCAGCTAATGGTAACGCGCCGGTGGTATTTGACCACGC
TCTTGATGGCCAGCCCGCCCATATAGATCCTCTGGTCTTATTGCGCCAGCTGCTGGGTTTCCTCCAGTTT
ACTCCGGGGGGTTTAGTAAAAGTCTTTCGAAGCGCAGATAAAGCCGGGCCTCTGGTCAACACCGCGGCAG
TTCTGCCTCAGGGCCGCACGTTGCATGAAACCTTGCTGATGGGTCTGCATCCACATAGCGCGTCCTCTGT
GCGGGATCTGCCGAGTTGGGAGAGAACACCACCTGATATTGCCGCGTTAACAGTGGATCCTCTTCCGGCA
ACTGGCCCTTGCGACCGCTATAGCCGACTTAGTCGCGCAGTTCTGTTAGTCGCCGCCGATGAAGCCGGAG
TACAGCCACTGCGGTGGGTCCGCTTTGGCGCGGGCGTAGCACTGATGGAAGATGATGCGGCGCCGGATCC
GATGTCATCCTACCGCGCCGGTTCGACACATCTGGTGCGCCTTAACTTCGCAGAAGGCAAAGCCGCGTGG
CGAGATCTGGGCGCACTTTTGCCTGACGCCACAGGTACTGCTGCTCAGCCAGCCGCAGTGTTGTCTTGGG
CTGTTAATCTGCTGATGGCACTGGATGTGGATGATTGTGATGTACCAGTTTTGTTGGCCGGTCTGACCAG
TGATCAAGCAAAACTGGTTCGTTGGCGATGTGAACATTTTAGACTCCCGGTTGCGGCGTTATCACGTGCC
GATATGGCTCAGCTTGTTCGCGAAGCTCTTACATTAGCCGAATCCACCTACAAGGAGCTTCGTCAAGTTG
TAGCTCAGATGTTAGCGAGAACTCTACCTGACCCGGCGAGCAAAGAAACTTATGAGCGTGCAAGAGACAT
GGTGAGCCGGGGTCCGGTAACAAATGCTTATTTTACCGTTGCTGAAAGAGCATTGCCTCAGTGGCTTGTA
CGTGTGGGCCGATCAGAGATTGACGAAGCGTCCGCTGAATGGAATCGTGTACTTCTTCGAGCCTGTCAGA
ACGCATGGCAGACTTCCCTGGCCCAGCTTGGTACCAGTACGGCTGCGCTGCGAGCCCAAGCACAACTGCA
TCACCGCTACCAGCAGCTTCTGAAACCCTTACGTGATCTGGCGGCAGAGCCAGCCACCCCTTCGATTGAG
GAAAGCACTCCTTGACTCGAGCACCACCACCACCACCACTGAGATCCGGCTGCTAACAAAGCCCGAAAGG
AAGCTGAGTTGGCTGCTGCCACCGCTGAGCAATAACTAGCATAACCCCTTGGGGCCTCTAAACGGGTCTT
GAGGGGTTTTTTGCTGAAAGGAGGAACTATATCCGGAT
