Features (pLannotate 1.2.2; 17 found; start..end, strand, type, name):
     12..440     +  rep_origin     f1 ori (sequence partly withheld): f1 bacteriophage origin of replication; arrow indicates direction of (+) strand synthesis
    493..550     +  promoter       AmpR promoter (fragment): bla
    559..1374    -  CDS            KanR: aminoglycoside phosphotransferase; aph(3')-Ia; confers resistance to kanamycin in bacteria or G418 (Geneticin®) in eukaryotes
   1496..2084    +  rep_origin     ori: high-copy-number ColE1/pMB1/pBR322/pUC origin of replication
   2270..2409    -  misc_feature   bom: basis of mobility region from pBR322
   2511..2702    -  CDS            rop: Rop protein, which maintains plasmids at low copy number; rop
   2719..3099    +  CDS            YPB1_ECOLX: Protein predicted: Swiss-Prot protein existence level 4. From Escherichia coli.
   3171..3462    -  CDS            TcR (fragment): tetracycline efflux protein; tet; confers resistance to tetracycline
   3477..3498    -  protein_bind   CAP binding site: CAP binding activates transcription in the presence of cAMP. E. coli catabolite activator protein
   3511..4593    -  CDS            lacI: lac repressor; lacI; The lac repressor binds to the lac operator to inhibit transcription in E. coli. This inhibition can be relieved by adding lactose or isopropyl-β-D-thiogalactopyranoside (IPTG).
   4594..4671    -  promoter       lacI promoter: lacI
   4679..4958    -  CDS            TcR (fragment): tetracycline efflux protein; tet; confers resistance to tetracycline
   4980..4998    +  promoter       T7 promoter: promoter for bacteriophage T7 RNA polymerase
   4999..5023    +  protein_bind   lac operator: The lac repressor binds to the lac operator to inhibit transcription in E. coli. This inhibition can be relieved by adding lactose or isopropyl-β-D-thiogalactopyranoside (IPTG). lac repressor encoded by lacI
   6659..6676    +  CDS            9xHis (fragment): 9xHis affinity tag
   6686..6735    +  CDS            SET1 (fragment): solubility-enhancement tag derived from T7 phage gene 10B
   6743..6790    +  terminator     T7 terminator: transcription terminator for bacteriophage T7 RNA polymerase
>Addgene plasmid #178747 | pLm_Cas8 | addgene full sequence | sequence record 354395 | Addgene NGS Result
TGGCGAATGGG
[124 nt withheld, positions 12-135]
C
[91 nt withheld, positions 137-227]
A
[49 nt withheld, positions 229-277]
CCTTTGACGTTGGAGTCCACGTTCTTT
[37 nt withheld, positions 305-341]
ACCCTATCTCGGTCTATTCTTTTGATTTATAAGGGATTTTGCCGATTTCGGCCTATTGGTTAAAAAATGA
GCTGATTTAACAAAAATTTAACGCGAATTTTAACAAAATATTAACGCTTACAATTTAGGTGGCACTTTTC
GGGGAAATGTGCGCGGAACCCCTATTTGTTTATTTTTCTAAATACATTCAAATATGTATCCGCTCATGAA
TTAATTCTTAGAAAAACTCATCGAGCATCAAATGAAACTGCAATTTATTCATATCAGGATTATCAATACC
ATATTTTTGAAAAAGCCGTTTCTGTAATGAAGGAGAAAACTCACCGAGGCAGTTCCATAGGATGGCAAGA
TCCTGGTATCGGTCTGCGATTCCGACTCGTCCAACATCAATACAACCTATTAATTTCCCCTCGTCAAAAA
TAAGGTTATCAAGTGAGAAATCACCATGAGTGACGACTGAATCCGGTGAGAATGGCAAAAGTTTATGCAT
TTCTTTCCAGACTTGTTCAACAGGCCAGCCATTACGCTCGTCATCAAAATCACTCGCATCAACCAAACCG
TTATTCATTCGTGATTGCGCCTGAGCGAGACGAAATACGCGATCGCTGTTAAAAGGACAATTACAAACAG
GAATCGAATGCAACCGGCGCAGGAACACTGCCAGCGCATCAACAATATTTTCACCTGAATCAGGATATTC
TTCTAATACCTGGAATGCTGTTTTCCCGGGGATCGCAGTGGTGAGTAACCATGCATCATCAGGAGTACGG
ATAAAATGCTTGATGGTCGGAAGAGGCATAAATTCCGTCAGCCAGTTTAGTCTGACCATCTCATCTGTAA
CATCATTGGCAACGCTACCTTTGCCATGTTTCAGAAACAACTCTGGCGCATCGGGCTTCCCATACAATCG
ATAGATTGTCGCACCTGATTGCCCGACATTATCGCGAGCCCATTTATACCCATATAAATCAGCATCCATG
TTGGAATTTAATCGCGGCCTAGAGCAAGACGTTTCCCGTTGAATATGGCTCATAACACCCCTTGTATTAC
TGTTTATGTAAGCAGACAGTTTTATTGTTCATGACCAAAATCCCTTAACGTGAGTTTTCGTTCCACTGAG
CGTCAGACCCCGTAGAAAAGATCAAAGGATCTTCTTGAGATCCTTTTTTTCTGCGCGTAATCTGCTGCTT
GCAAACAAAAAAACCACCGCTACCAGCGGTGGTTTGTTTGCCGGATCAAGAGCTACCAACTCTTTTTCCG
AAGGTAACTGGCTTCAGCAGAGCGCAGATACCAAATACTGTCCTTCTAGTGTAGCCGTAGTTAGGCCACC
ACTTCAAGAACTCTGTAGCACCGCCTACATACCTCGCTCTGCTAATCCTGTTACCAGTGGCTGCTGCCAG
TGGCGATAAGTCGTGTCTTACCGGGTTGGACTCAAGACGATAGTTACCGGATAAGGCGCAGCGGTCGGGC
TGAACGGGGGGTTCGTGCACACAGCCCAGCTTGGAGCGAACGACCTACACCGAACTGAGATACCTACAGC
GTGAGCTATGAGAAAGCGCCACGCTTCCCGAAGGGAGAAAGGCGGACAGGTATCCGGTAAGCGGCAGGGT
CGGAACAGGAGAGCGCACGAGGGAGCTTCCAGGGGGAAACGCCTGGTATCTTTATAGTCCTGTCGGGTTT
CGCCACCTCTGACTTGAGCGTCGATTTTTGTGATGCTCGTCAGGGGGGCGGAGCCTATGGAAAAACGCCA
GCAACGCGGCCTTTTTACGGTTCCTGGCCTTTTGCTGGCCTTTTGCTCACATGTTCTTTCCTGCGTTATC
CCCTGATTCTGTGGATAACCGTATTACCGCCTTTGAGTGAGCTGATACCGCTCGCCGCAGCCGAACGACC
GAGCGCAGCGAGTCAGTGAGCGAGGAAGCGGAAGAGCGCCTGATGCGGTATTTTCTCCTTACGCATCTGT
GCGGTATTTCACACCGCAATGGTGCACTCTCAGTACAATCTGCTCTGATGCCGCATAGTTAAGCCAGTAT
ACACTCCGCTATCGCTACGTGACTGGGTCATGGCTGCGCCCCGACACCCGCCAACACCCGCTGACGCGCC
CTGACGGGCTTGTCTGCTCCCGGCATCCGCTTACAGACAAGCTGTGACCGTCTCCGGGAGCTGCATGTGT
CAGAGGTTTTCACCGTCATCACCGAAACGCGCGAGGCAGCTGCGGTAAAGCTCATCAGCGTGGTCGTGAA
GCGATTCACAGATGTCTGCCTGTTCATCCGCGTCCAGCTCGTTGAGTTTCTCCAGAAGCGTTAATGTCTG
GCTTCTGATAAAGCGGGCCATGTTAAGGGCGGTTTTTTCCTGTTTGGTCACTGATGCCTCCGTGTAAGGG
GGATTTCTGTTCATGGGGGTAATGATACCGATGAAACGAGAGAGGATGCTCACGATACGGGTTACTGATG
ATGAACATGCCCGGTTACTGGAACGTTGTGAGGGTAAACAACTGGCGGTATGGATGCGGCGGGACCAGAG
AAAAATCACTCAGGGTCAATGCCAGCGCTTCGTTAATACAGATGTAGGTGTTCCACAGGGTAGCCAGCAG
CATCCTGCGATGCAGATCCGGAACATAATGGTGCAGGGCGCTGACTTCCGCGTTTCCAGACTTTACGAAA
CACGGAAACCGAAGACCATTCATGTTGTTGCTCAGGTCGCAGACGTTTTGCAGCAGCAGTCGCTTCACGT
TCGCTCGCGTATCGGTGATTCATTCTGCTAACCAGTAAGGCAACCCCGCCAGCCTAGCCGGGTCCTCAAC
GACAGGAGCACGATCATGCGCACCCGTGGGGCCGCCATGCCGGCGATAATGGCCTGCTTCTCGCCGAAAC
GTTTGGTGGCGGGACCAGTGACGAAGGCTTGAGCGAGGGCGTGCAAGATTCCGAATACCGCAAGCGACAG
GCCGATCATCGTCGCGCTCCAGCGAAAGCGGTCCTCGCCGAAAATGACCCAGAGCGCTGCCGGCACCTGT
CCTACGAGTTGCATGATAAAGAAGACAGTCATAAGTGCGGCGACGATAGTCATGCCCCGCGCCCACCGGA
AGGAGCTGACTGGGTTGAAGGCTCTCAAGGGCATCGGTCGAGATCCCGGTGCCTAATGAGTGAGCTAACT
TACATTAATTGCGTTGCGCTCACTGCCCGCTTTCCAGTCGGGAAACCTGTCGTGCCAGCTGCATTAATGA
ATCGGCCAACGCGCGGGGAGAGGCGGTTTGCGTATTGGGCGCCAGGGTGGTTTTTCTTTTCACCAGTGAG
ACGGGCAACAGCTGATTGCCCTTCACCGCCTGGCCCTGAGAGAGTTGCAGCAAGCGGTCCACGCTGGTTT
GCCCCAGCAGGCGAAAATCCTGTTTGATGGTGGTTAACGGCGGGATATAACATGAGCTGTCTTCGGTATC
GTCGTATCCCACTACCGAGATATCCGCACCAACGCGCAGCCCGGACTCGGTAATGGCGCGCATTGCGCCC
AGCGCCATCTGATCGTTGGCAACCAGCATCGCAGTGGGAACGATGCCCTCATTCAGCATTTGCATGGTTT
GTTGAAAACCGGACATGGCACTCCAGTCGCCTTCCCGTTCCGCTATCGGCTGAATTTGATTGCGAGTGAG
ATATTTATGCCAGCCAGCCAGACGCAGACGCGCCGAGACAGAACTTAATGGGCCCGCTAACAGCGCGATT
TGCTGGTGACCCAATGCGACCAGATGCTCCACGCCCAGTCGCGTACCGTCTTCATGGGAGAAAATAATAC
TGTTGATGGGTGTCTGGTCAGAGACATCAAGAAATAACGCCGGAACATTAGTGCAGGCAGCTTCCACAGC
AATGGCATCCTGGTCATCCAGCGGATAGTTAATGATCAGCCCACTGACGCGTTGCGCGAGAAGATTGTGC
ACCGCCGCTTTACAGGCTTCGACGCCGCTTCGTTCTACCATCGACACCACCACGCTGGCACCCAGTTGAT
CGGCGCGAGATTTAATCGCCGCGACAATTTGCGACGGCGCGTGCAGGGCCAGACTGGAGGTGGCAACGCC
AATCAGCAACGACTGTTTGCCCGCCAGTTGTTGTGCCACGCGGTTGGGAATGTAATTCAGCTCCGCCATC
GCCGCTTCCACTTTTTCCCGCGTTTTCGCAGAAACGTGGCTGGCCTGGTTCACCACGCGGGAAACGGTCT
GATAAGAGACACCGGCATACTCTGCGACATCGTATAACGTTACTGGTTTCACATTCACCACCCTGAATTG
ACTCTCTTCCGGGCGCTATCATGCCATACCGCGAAAGGTTTTGCGCCATTCGATGGTGTCCGGGATCTCG
ACGCTCTCCCTTATGCGACTCCTGCATTAGGAAGCAGCCCAGTAGTAGGTTGAGGCCGTTGAGCACCGCC
GCCGCAAGGAATGGTGCATGCAAGGAGATGGCGCCCAACAGTCCCCCGGCCACGGGGCCTGCCACCATAC
CCACGCCGAAACAAGCGCTCATGAGCCCGAAGTGGCGAGCCCGATCTTCCCCATCGGTGATGTCGGCGAT
ATAGGCGCCAGCAACCGCACCTGTGGCGCCGGTGATGCCGGCCACGATGCGTCCGGCGTAGAGGATCGAG
ATCTCGATCCCGCGAAATTAATACGACTCACTATAGGGGAATTGTGAGCGGATAACAATTCCCTCTAGAA
CTAAACGAATAATTCTTTAATAACGAGACTCCTTATGAGCACTGCCGATAGTGAACCCGCGCTGAACCTT
CTGGACGTTGCATGGATTCCGGTAAGACTGAGAGGTGGTCATGTCATAGACGTAGGACTTCTGGAATTTT
TTAGTCGTGCTCACGATATCGAAGGCCTGGCAGAGACGAGTCCTCCGAATCTGATAGCACTGCATCGATT
GCTGCTTGCGATCGTGCACCGCGCCCTGTGTCTGAATCCTGGGCATTGGACTGATGCAGATCGCGCACGC
TGGTGGCGTGAAGGTCTGCCGGTGGCGCTCATTCACGCATATCTGGAGACTTGGCGGGATCGTTTCTGGT
TATTTCATCCAACCCATCCGTTCATGCAAGTGGCGGCTCTGGCGCAAGCGGAGGAAACCCGGGATAAGCT
GAAACCGTGGACCCAGGTTGCGCTGGCCTCAGCTAATGGTAACGCGCCGGTGGTATTTGACCACGCTCTT
GATGGCCAGCCCGCCCATATAGATCCTCTGGTCTTATTGCGCCAGCTGCTGGGTTTCCTCCAGTTTACTC
CGGGGGGTTTAGTAAAAGTCTTTCGAAGCGCAGATAAAGCCGGGCCTCTGGTCAACACCGCGGCAGTTCT
GCCTCAGGGCCGCACGTTGCATGAAACCTTGCTGATGGGTCTGCATCCACATAGCGCGTCCTCTGTGCGG
GATCTGCCGAGTTGGGAGAGAACACCACCTGATATTGCCGCGTTAACAGTGGATCCTCTTCCGGCAACTG
GCCCTTGCGACCGCTATAGCCGACTTAGTCGCGCAGTTCTGTTAGTCGCCGCCGATGAAGCCGGAGTACA
GCCACTGCGGTGGGTCCGCTTTGGCGCGGGCGTAGCACTGATGGAAGATGATGCGGCGCCGGATCCGATG
TCATCCTACCGCGCCGGTTCGACACATCTGGTGCGCCTTAACTTCGCAGAAGGCAAAGCCGCGTGGCGAG
ATCTGGGCGCACTTTTGCCTGACGCCACAGGTACTGCTGCTCAGCCAGCCGCAGTGTTGTCTTGGGCTGT
TAATCTGCTGATGGCACTGGATGTGGATGATTGTGATGTACCAGTTTTGTTGGCCGGTCTGACCAGTGAT
CAAGCAAAACTGGTTCGTTGGCGATGTGAACATTTTAGACTCCCGGTTGCGGCGTTATCACGTGCCGATA
TGGCTCAGCTTGTTCGCGAAGCTCTTACATTAGCCGAATCCACCTACAAGGAGCTTCGTCAAGTTGTAGC
TCAGATGTTAGCGAGAACTCTACCTGACCCGGCGAGCAAAGAAACTTATGAGCGTGCAAGAGACATGGTG
AGCCGGGGTCCGGTAACAAATGCTTATTTTACCGTTGCTGAAAGAGCATTGCCTCAGTGGCTTGTACGTG
TGGGCCGATCAGAGATTGACGAAGCGTCCGCTGAATGGAATCGTGTACTTCTTCGAGCCTGTCAGAACGC
ATGGCAGACTTCCCTGGCCCAGCTTGGTACCAGTACGGCTGCGCTGCGAGCCCAAGCACAACTGCATCAC
CGCTACCAGCAGCTTCTGAAACCCTTACGTGATCTGGCGGCAGAGCCAGCCACCCCTTCGATTGAGGAAA
GCACTCCTTGACTCGAGCACCACCACCACCACCACTGAGATCCGGCTGCTAACAAAGCCCGAAAGGAAGC
TGAGTTGGCTGCTGCCACCGCTGAGCAATAACTAGCATAACCCCTTGGGGCCTCTAAACGGGTCTTGAGG
GGTTTTTTGCTGAAAGGAGGAACTATATCCGGAT
